>Addgene plasmid #232371 | pGL3_INPP5F | addgene full sequence | sequence record 466714 | Addgene NGS Result
AGTTCGGTGTAGGTCGTTCGCTCCAAGCTGGGCTGTGTGCACGAACCCCCCGTTCAGCCCGACCGCTGCG
CCTTATCCGGTAACTATCGTCTTGAGTCCAACCCGGTAAGACACGACTTATCGCCACTGGCAGCAGCCAC
TGGTAACAGGATTAGCAGAGCGAGGTATGTAGGCGGTGCTACAGAGTTCTTGAAGTGGTGGCCTAACTAC
GGCTACACTAGAAGAACAGTATTTGGTATCTGCGCTCTGCTGAAGCCAGTTACCTTCGGAAAAAGAGTTG
GTAGCTCTTGATCCGGCAAACAAACCACCGCTGGTAGCGGTGGTTTTTTTGTTTGCAAGCAGCAGATTAC
GCGCAGAAAAAAAGGATCTCAAGAAGATCCTTTGATCTTTTCTACGGGGTCTGACGCTCAGTGGAACGAA
AACTCACGTTAAGGGATTTTGGTCATGAGATTATCAAAAAGGATCTTCACCTAGATCCTTTTAAATTAAA
AATGAAGTTTTAAATCAATCTAAAGTATATATGAGTAAACTTGGTCTGACAGTTACCAATGCTTAATCAG
TGAGGCACCTATCTCAGCGATCTGTCTATTTCGTTCATCCATAGTTGCCTGACTCCCCGTCGTGTAGATA
ACTACGATACGGGAGGGCTTACCATCTGGCCCCAGTGCTGCAATGATACCGCGAGACCCACGCTCACCGG
CTCCAGATTTATCAGCAATAAACCAGCCAGCCGGAAGGGCCGAGCGCAGAAGTGGTCCTGCAACTTTATC
CGCCTCCATCCAGTCTATTAATTGTTGCCGGGAAGCTAGAGTAAGTAGTTCGCCAGTTAATAGTTTGCGC
AACGTTGTTGCCATTGCTACAGGCATCGTGGTGTCACGCTCGTCGTTTGGTATGGCTTCATTCAGCTCCG
GTTCCCAACGATCAAGGCGAGTTACATGATCCCCCATGTTGTGCAAAAAAGCGGTTAGCTCCTTCGGTCC
TCCGATCGTTGTCAGAAGTAAGTTGGCCGCAGTGTTATCACTCATGGTTATGGCAGCACTGCATAATTCT
CTTACTGTCATGCCATCCGTAAGATGCTTTTCTGTGACTGGTGAGTACTCAACCAAGTCATTCTGAGAAT
AGTGTATGCGGCGACCGAGTTGCTCTTGCCCGGCGTCAATACGGGATAATACCGCGCCACATAGCAGAAC
TTTAAAAGTGCTCATCATTGGAAAACGTTCTTCGGGGCGAAAACTCTCAAGGATCTTACCGCTGTTGAGA
TCCAGTTCGATGTAACCCACTCGTGCACCCAACTGATCTTCAGCATCTTTTACTTTCACCAGCGTTTCTG
GGTGAGCAAAAACAGGAAGGCAAAATGCCGCAAAAAAGGGAATAAGGGCGACACGGAAATGTTGAATACT
CATACTCTTCCTTTTTCAATATTATTGAAGCATTTATCAGGGTTATTGTCTCATGAGCGGATACATATTT
GAATGTATTTAGAAAAATAAACAAATAGGGGTTCCGCGCACATTTCCCCGAAAAGTGCCACCTG
[124 nt withheld, positions 1535-1658]
C
[91 nt withheld, positions 1660-1750]
A
[49 nt withheld, positions 1752-1800]
CCTTTGACGTTGGAGTCCACGTTCTTT
[37 nt withheld, positions 1828-1864]
ACCCTATCTCGGTCTATTCTTTTGATTTATAAGGGATTTTGCCGATTTCGGCCTATTGGTTAAAAAATGA
GCTGATTTAACAAAAATTTAACGCGAATTTTAACAAAATATTAACGCTTACAATTTGCCATTCGCCATTC
AGGCTGCGCAACTGTTGGGAAGGGCGATCGGTGCGGGCCTCTTCGCTATTACGCCAGCCCAAGCTACCAT
GATAAGTAAGTAATATTAAGGTACGGGAGGTACTTGGAGCGGCCGCAATAAAATATCTTTATTTTCATTA
CATCTGTGTGTTGGTTTTTTGTGTGAATCGATAGTACTAACATACGCTCTCCATCAAAACAAAACGAAAC
AAAACAAACTAGCAAAATAGGCTGTCCCCAGTGCAAGTGCAGGTGCCAGAACATTTCTCTATCGATAGGT
ACCGAGCTCTTACGCGTGCTAGCTCTCTGACCATCTCTGCCATTTCCACCACTCTCTACTTACCCATCCT
ACACCATCCCATAATGACCACTCCAGCTTCAGTCAACTTCAGGATCTTTAGCCCAGCTCCCACCGTCAAC
AGACAGATGCTCAAGAGATGGAACCCAACTAGCCTGGTAATTTCTTCAAGTGAGGAGACAAGTCATAGGT
CACTGGCCTCAGATTACAGGATGTGGCTGTTTAGGACCACAGGATGGTGGACAGGACGGCCTCCCTGAGA
GGCGGTGGGGAGAGCAGACCACAAGAAGCAGCTTTGTATGCCTCCCATTCACGCCTCCACCCAAGGCATG
GCCTGTGTGCTCAGCAGCCCGGAAACTGCTTTCACTGAGGTCATAAACAGTGTCTTTGTTGTTGAATCCA
ATGGACAGTATTCCTTTCTTTCTGTGAATGAATGTTCAGTGGCTTCTGGAGCTGTTGACCCTTTTCCTGA
CCCCTTTCCTGTAACTCCCATGAGATTTACCCTCTCTCGAGATCTGCGATCTGCATCTCAATTAGTCAGC
AACCATAGTCCCGCCCCTAACTCCGCCCATCCCGCCCCTAACTCCGCCCAGTTCCGCCCATTCTCCGCCC
CATCGCTGACTAATTTTTTTTATTTATGCAGAGGCCGAGGCCGCCTCGGCCTCTGAGCTATTCCAGAAGT
AGTGAGGAGGCTTTTTTGGAGGCCTAGGCTTTTGCAAAAAGCTTGGCATTCCGGTACTGTTGGTAAAGCC
ACCATGGAAGACGCCAAAAACATAAAGAAAGGCCCGGCGCCATTCTATCCGCTGGAAGATGGAACCGCTG
GAGAGCAACTGCATAAGGCTATGAAGAGATACGCCCTGGTTCCTGGAACAATTGCTTTTACAGATGCACA
TATCGAGGTGGACATCACTTACGCTGAGTACTTCGAAATGTCCGTTCGGTTGGCAGAAGCTATGAAACGA
TATGGGCTGAATACAAATCACAGAATCGTCGTATGCAGTGAAAACTCTCTTCAATTCTTTATGCCGGTGT
TGGGCGCGTTATTTATCGGAGTTGCAGTTGCGCCCGCGAACGACATTTATAATGAACGTGAATTGCTCAA
CAGTATGGGCATTTCGCAGCCTACCGTGGTGTTCGTTTCCAAAAAGGGGTTGCAAAAAATTTTGAACGTG
CAAAAAAAGCTCCCAATCATCCAAAAAATTATTATCATGGATTCTAAAACGGATTACCAGGGATTTCAGT
CGATGTACACGTTCGTCACATCTCATCTACCTCCCGGTTTTAATGAATACGATTTTGTGCCAGAGTCCTT
CGATAGGGACAAGACAATTGCACTGATCATGAACTCCTCTGGATCTACTGGTCTGCCTAAAGGTGTCGCT
CTGCCTCATAGAACTGCCTGCGTGAGATTCTCGCATGCCAGAGATCCTATTTTTGGCAATCAAATCATTC
CGGATACTGCGATTTTAAGTGTTGTTCCATTCCATCACGGTTTTGGAATGTTTACTACACTCGGATATTT
GATATGTGGATTTCGAGTCGTCTTAATGTATAGATTTGAAGAAGAGCTGTTTCTGAGGAGCCTTCAGGAT
TACAAGATTCAAAGTGCGCTGCTGGTGCCAACCCTATTCTCCTTCTTCGCCAAAAGCACTCTGATTGACA
AATACGATTTATCTAATTTACACGAAATTGCTTCTGGTGGCGCTCCCCTCTCTAAGGAAGTCGGGGAAGC
GGTTGCCAAGAGGTTCCATCTGCCAGGTATCAGGCAAGGATATGGGCTCACTGAGACTACATCAGCTATT
CTGATTACACCCGAGGGGGATGATAAACCGGGCGCGGTCGGTAAAGTTGTTCCATTTTTTGAAGCGAAGG
TTGTGGATCTGGATACCGGGAAAACGCTGGGCGTTAATCAAAGAGGCGAACTGTGTGTGAGAGGTCCTAT
GATTATGTCCGGTTATGTAAACAATCCGGAAGCGACCAACGCCTTGATTGACAAGGATGGATGGCTACAT
TCTGGAGACATAGCTTACTGGGACGAAGACGAACACTTCTTCATCGTTGACCGCCTGAAGTCTCTGATTA
AGTACAAAGGCTATCAGGTGGCTCCCGCTGAATTGGAATCCATCTTGCTCCAACACCCCAACATCTTCGA
CGCAGGTGTCGCAGGTCTTCCCGACGATGACGCCGGTGAACTTCCCGCCGCCGTTGTTGTTTTGGAGCAC
GGAAAGACGATGACGGAAAAAGAGATCGTGGATTACGTCGCCAGTCAAGTAACAACCGCGAAAAAGTTGC
GCGGAGGAGTTGTGTTTGTGGACGAAGTACCGAAAGGTCTTACCGGAAAACTCGACGCAAGAAAAATCAG
AGAGATCCTCATAAAGGCCAAGAAGGGCGGAAAGATCGCCGTGTAATTCTAGAGTCGGGGCGGCCGGCCG
CTTCGAGCAGACATGATAAGATACATTGATGAGTTTGGACAAACCACAACTAGAATGCAGTGAAAAAAAT
GCTTTATTTGTGAAATTTGTGATGCTATTGCTTTATTTGTAACCATTATAAGCTGCAATAAACAAGTTAA
CAACAACAATTGCATTCATTTTATGTTTCAGGTTCAGGGGGAGGTGTGGGAGGTTTTTTAAAGCAAGTAA
AACCTCTACAAATGTGGTAAAATCGATAAGGATCTGGATCCGTCGACCGATGCCCTTGAGAGCCTTCAAC
CCAGTCAGCTCCTTCCGGTGGGCGCGGGGCATGACTATCGTCGCCGCACTTATGACTGTCTTCTTTATCA
TGCAACTCGTAGGACAGGTGCCGGCAGCGCTCTTCCGCTTCCTCGCTCACTGACTCGCTGCGCTCGGTCG
TTCGGCTGCGGCGAGCGGTATCAGCTCACTCAAAGGCGGTAATACGGTTATCCACAGAATCAGGGGATAA
CGCAGGAAAGAACATGTGAGCAAAAGGCCAGCAAAAGGCCAGGAACCGTAAAAAGGCCGCGTTGCTGGCG
TTTTTCCATAGGCTCCGCCCCCCTGACGAGCATCACAAAAATCGACGCTCAAGTCAGAGGTGGCGAAACC
CGACAGGACTATAAAGATACCAGGCGTTTCCCCCTGGAAGCTCCCTCGTGCGCTCTCCTGTTCCGACCCT
GCCGCTTACCGGATACCTGTCCGCCTTTCTCCCTTCGGGAAGCGTGGCGCTTTCTCATAGCTCACGCTGT
AGGTATCTC
Features (pLannotate 1.2.2; 12 found; start..end, strand, type, name):
    543..1403    -  CDS            AmpR: β-lactamase; bla; confers resistance to ampicillin, carbenicillin, and related antibiotics
   1404..1508    -  promoter       AmpR promoter: bla
   1535..1963    +  rep_origin     f1 ori (sequence partly withheld): f1 bacteriophage origin of replication; arrow indicates direction of (+) strand synthesis
   1995..2062    -  CDS            lacZα (fragment): LacZα fragment of β-galactosidase; lacZ fragment
   2121..2169    +  polyA_signal   poly(A) signal: synthetic polyadenylation signal
   2183..2274    +  misc_feature   pause site: RNA polymerase II transcriptional pause signal from the human α2 globin gene
   2826..3022    +  promoter       SV40 promoter: SV40 early promoter
   3058..4710    +  CDS            luciferase: firefly luciferase; luc+; enhanced luc+ version of the luciferase gene
   4751..4872    -  polyA_signal   SV40 poly(A) signal: SV40 polyadenylation signal
   4895..4963    -  CDS            large T antigen (fragment): large T antigen from SV40 (simian virus 40)
   4985..5117    +  CDS            TcR (fragment): tetracycline efflux protein; tet; confers resistance to tetracycline
   5297..372     -  rep_origin     ori (across the origin): high-copy-number ColE1/pMB1/pBR322/pUC origin of replication
