[The description below was written by a language model from this plasmid's Addgene catalogue record and pLannotate feature annotations shown in this document.]
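Description:
pGL3_INPP5F is a firefly luciferase reporter plasmid built on the Promega pGL3 backbone and used to test the activity of a candidate human enhancer in transfected mammalian cells. The insert is not the INPP5F coding sequence. It is a roughly 500 bp noncoding genomic segment located near the INPP5F gene on human chromosome 10, cloned by restriction enzymes, although the record does not state which sites were used. The plasmid is propagated in E. coli as a high-copy construct through a ColE1/pUC-type origin and selected with ampicillin via the β-lactamase gene. An f1 origin is also present, which allows single-stranded DNA production.

The annotated reporter unit consists of the SV40 early promoter driving the enhanced luc+ firefly luciferase gene, followed by the SV40 late poly(A) signal. Upstream of this unit sit a synthetic poly(A) signal and an RNA polymerase II transcriptional pause site, standard pGL3 elements that limit spurious read-through transcription from the backbone into the reporter. No SV40 enhancer is annotated, which fits a promoter-only pGL3 arrangement where luciferase output depends on the added test element. The enhancer itself is not annotated in the feature table, but an unannotated gap of about 550 bp lies between the pause site and the SV40 promoter. That gap is the likely position of the insert, though the record does not confirm this. The short lacZα, large T antigen and TcR fragments are backbone remnants with no functional role. The typical use is to compare luciferase signal against an enhancer-less control to quantify the regulatory activity of this INPP5F-proximal region.
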