Addgene plasmid #232371: pGL3_INPP5F
Purpose: Enhancer near INPP5F, chr10:119693159-119693660 cloned into pGL3
Depositing lab: Joanna Wysocka. Depositing organization: Stanford University.
Backbone
  Vector backbone: pGL3 Luciferase Reporter Vector
  Backbone manufacturer: Promega
  Vector type: Luciferase
Growth in bacteria
  Bacterial resistance: Ampicillin, 100 μg/mL
  Growth temperature: 37°C
  Growth strain: DH5alpha
  Copy number: High Copy
Gene/Insert
  Gene/Insert name: INPP5F
  Species: H. sapiens (human)
  Entrez Gene: INPP5F (a.k.a. MSTP007, MSTPO47, SAC2, hSAC2)
  Cloning method: Restriction Enzyme; 5′ cloning site Unknown (unknown if destroyed)
Terms and licenses: Academic/Nonprofit Terms; Industry Terms: Not Available to Industry
How to cite: pGL3_INPP5F was a gift from Joanna Wysocka (Addgene plasmid # 232371 ; http://n2t.net/addgene:232371 ; RRID:Addgene_232371)
